Addgene plasmid #225808: pGLU_94
Purpose: RS421 library variant 13926
Depositing lab: Nili Ostrov. Depositing organization: Cultivarium, Convergent Research. Publication: A scalable transposon mutagenesis system for non-model bacteria. Gilbert C, Leung J, Crits-Christoph A, Kang SC, Esmurria A, Fenn K, Brumwell SL, Martin-Moldes Z, Mendler K, Barnum TP, Nguyen M-A, Lee HH, Ostrov N. bioRxiv 2025.12.22.696024 10.64898/2025.12.22.696024.
Backbone
  Vector backbone: N/A
  Vector type: Synthetic Biology
Growth in bacteria
  Bacterial resistance: Chloramphenicol, 25 μg/mL
  Growth temperature: 37°C
  Growth strain: DH5alpha
  Copy number: High Copy
Gene/Insert
  Gene/Insert name: 13926_[Himar]
  Species: Bacillus cytotoxicus NVH 391-98
  Mutation: N/A
  Cloning method: Other
Terms and licenses: Academic/Nonprofit Terms; Industry Terms: Not Available to Industry
How to cite: pGLU_94 was a gift from Nili Ostrov (Addgene plasmid # 225808 ; http://n2t.net/addgene:225808 ; RRID:Addgene_225808)
