[The description below was written by a language model from this plasmid's Addgene catalogue record and pLannotate feature annotations shown in this document.]
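Description:
pGLU_94 is a small (about 2.3 kb) synthetic-biology plasmid that carries one member of a part library, recorded as RS421 library variant 13926. No named backbone is given, but the annotated sequence shows a minimal E. coli cloning vector. It has a high-copy ColE1/pMB1/pUC-type origin of replication. Its chloramphenicol resistance cassette consists of the cat promoter, the chloramphenicol acetyltransferase coding sequence and a downstream phage lambda t0 terminator. This matches the catalogue entry, which lists chloramphenicol selection and high-copy propagation in a standard cloning strain.

The insert is named 13926_[Himar] and is attributed to Bacillus cytotoxicus NVH 391-98. The feature table does not annotate it. The only other hits are short fragments of a lac operator and of lacZα, which are probably remnants of a cloning site rather than functional elements. They leave a few hundred bases of unannotated sequence where the library variant presumably lies. The record does not say what kind of element the variant is, such as a promoter or other regulatory sequence. That unannotated space is too small to hold a full Himar transposase gene, so the "[Himar]" label more likely marks the transposon system the part is meant to be used with, although this is an inference.

The associated work describes a scalable transposon mutagenesis system for non-model bacteria. pGLU_94 is therefore best read as a storage or donor plasmid for a species-derived sequence part to be assembled into, or tested within, Himar (mariner-family) transposon vectors. The record lists no mutations for the insert.
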