Features (pLannotate 1.2.2; 6 found; start..end, strand, type, name):
    379..394     -  protein_bind   lac operator (fragment): The lac repressor binds to the lac operator to inhibit transcription in E. coli. This inhibition can be relieved by adding lactose or isopropyl-β-D-thiogalactopyranoside (IPTG). lac repressor encoded by lacI
    545..1133    -  rep_origin     ori: high-copy-number ColE1/pMB1/pBR322/pUC origin of replication
   1266..1360    -  terminator     lambda t0 terminator: transcription terminator from phage lambda
   1384..2040    -  CDS            cat: CAT_ECOLX - Experimental evidence at protein level: Swiss-Prot protein existence level 1. This enzyme is an effector of chloramphenicol resistance in bacteria. From Escherichia coli. This protein is used as a marker in many commonly used cloning vectors, such as pACYC184.
   2041..2143    -  promoter       cat promoter: promoter of the E. coli cat gene encoding chloramphenicol acetyltransferase
   2218..2261    -  CDS            lacZα (fragment): LacZα fragment of β-galactosidase; lacZ fragment
>Addgene plasmid #225808 | pGLU_94 | addgene full sequence | sequence record 446976 | Addgene NGS Result
GTATCGCAGGTCTCACCATGTTTCTTTCTCCTGCCTTTCAATTCTCTCATTGATTTACTTGAAAACAAAA
TTCAAACATTGCTTGCATTGATAAAGTGAAACTTTAATCAGTGGGTGCTTCATTCCCCACTGATTATGAG
CCCTCACCAATCGGGCTGTTACGGGCAGTTAATCTCCTTGCTTCTAACAGGTTGGATGATAAGTCCCCGG
TCTAGGGTCACGCGTAGGACGCGTCGAGTAGGGTACATGAATGAACGCTAGGGCCGTATGAGACCGTCAG
GCACGATCGAGCATGCTAGAAGGCTAGGTGGAGGCTCAGTGATGATAAGTCTGCGATGGTGGATGCATGT
GTCATGGTCATAGCTGTTTCCTGTGTGAAATTGTTATCCGCTCAGAGGGCACAATCCTATTCCGCGCTAT
CCGACAATCTCCAAGACATTAGGTGGAGTTCAGTTCGGCGTATGGCATATGTCGCTGGAAAGAACATGTG
AGCAAAAGGCCAGCAAAAGGCCAGGAACCGTAAAAAGGCCGCGTTGCTGGCGTTTTTCCATAGGCTCCGC
CCCCCTGACGAGCATCACAAAAATCGACGCTCAAGTCAGAGGTGGCGAAACCCGACAGGACTATAAAGAT
ACCAGGCGTTTCCCCCTGGAAGCTCCCTCGTGCGCTCTCCTGTTCCGACCCTGCCGCTTACCGGATACCT
GTCCGCCTTTCTCCCTTCGGGAAGCGTGGCGCTTTCTCATAGCTCACGCTGTAGGTATCTCAGTTCGGTG
TAGGTCGTTCGCTCCAAGCTGGGCTGTGTGCACGAACCCCCCGTTCAGCCCGACCGCTGCGCCTTATCCG
GTAACTATCGTCTTGAGTCCAACCCGGTAAGACACGACTTATCGCCACTGGCAGCAGCCACTGGTAACAG
GATTAGCAGAGCGAGGTATGTAGGCGGTGCTACAGAGTTCTTGAAGTGGTGGCCTAACTACGGCTACACT
AGAAGAACAGTATTTGGTATCTGCGCTCTGCTGAAGCCAGTTACCTTCGGAAAAAGAGTTGGTAGCTCTT
GATCCGGCAAACAAACCACCGCTGGTAGCGGTGGTTTTTTTGTTTGCAAGCAGCAGATTACGCGCAGAAA
AAAAGGATCTCAAGAAGATCCTTTGATCTTTTCTACGGGGTCTGACGCTCTATTCAACAAAGCCGCCGTC
CCGTCAAGTCAGCGTAAATGGGTAGGGGGCTTCAAATCGTCCCCCCATACGATATAAGTTGTTACTAGTG
CTTGGATTCTCACCAATAAAAAACGCCCGGCGGCAACCGAGCGTTCTGAACAAATCCAGATGGAGTTCTG
AGGTCATTACTGGATCTATCAACAGGAGTCCAAGCGAGCTCGATATCAAATTACGCCCCGCCCTGCCACT
CATCGCAGTACTGTTGTAATTCATTAAGCATTCTGCCGACATGGAAGCCATCACAAACGGCATGATGAAC
CTGAATCGCCAGCGGCATCAGCACCTTGTCGCCTTGCGTATAATATTTGCCCATGGTGAAAACGGGGGCG
AAGAAGTTGTCCATATTGGCCACGTTTAAATCAAAACTGGTGAAACTCACCCAGGGATTGGCTGAGACGA
AAAACATATTCTCAATAAACCCTTTAGGGAAATAGGCCAGGTTTTCACCGTAACACGCCACATCTTGCGA
ATATATGTGTAGAAACTGCCGGAAATCGTCGTGGTATTCACTCCAGAGCGATGAAAACGTTTCAGTTTGC
TCATGGAAAACGGTGTAACAAGGGTGAACACTATCCCATATCACCAGCTCACCGTCTTTCATTGCCATAC
GAAATTCCGGATGAGCATTCATCAGGCGGGCAAGAATGTGAATAAAGGCCGGATAAAACTTGTGCTTATT
TTTCTTTACGGTCTTTAAAAAGGCCGTAATATCCAGCTGAACGGTCTGGTTATAGGTACATTGAGCAACT
GACTGAAATGCCTCAAAATGTTCTTTACGATGCCATTGGGATATATCAACGGTGGTATATCCAGTGATTT
TTTTCTCCATTTTAGCTTCCTTAGCTCCTGAAAATCTCGATAACTCAAAAAATACGCCCGGTAGTGATCT
TATTTCATTATGGTGAAAGTTGGAACCTCTTACGTGCCGATCAACGTCTCATTGATACCTGAAACAAAAC
CCATCGTACGGCCAAGGAAGTCTCCAATAACTGTGATCCACCACAAGCGCCAGGGTTTTCCCAGTCACGA
CGTTGTAAAACGACGGCCAGTCATGCATAATCCGCACGCATCTGGAATAAGGAAGTGCCATTCCGCCTGA
CCT
